>Addgene plasmid #185489 | pCMV-T7-nSpRY(H840A)-BPNLS(SV40)-3xFLAG-P2A-EGFP (HES395) | addgene full sequence | sequence record 362674 | Addgene NGS Result
TCAAGTGTATCATATGCCAAGTACGCCCCCTATTGACGTCAATGACGGTAAATGGCCCGCCTGGCATTAT
GCCCAGTACATGACCTTATGGGACTTTCCTACTTGGCAGTACATCTACGTATTAGTCATCGCTATTACCA
TGGTGATGCGGTTTTGGCAGTACATCAATGGGCGTGGATAGCGGTTTGACTCACGGGGATTTCCAAGTCT
CCACCCCATTGACGTCAATGGGAGTTTGTTTTGGCACCAAAATCAACGGGACTTTCCAAAATGTCGTAAC
AACTCCGCCCCATTGACGCAAATGGGCGGTAGGCGTGTACGGTGGGAGGTCTATATAAGCAGAGCTGGTT
TAGTGAACCGTCAGATCCGCTAGAGATCCGCGGCCGCTAATACGACTCACTATAGGGAGAGCCGCCACCA
TGGACAAGAAGTACAGCATCGGCCTGGACATCGGCACCAACTCTGTGGGCTGGGCCGTGATCACCGACGA
GTACAAGGTGCCCAGCAAGAAATTCAAGGTGCTGGGCAACACCGACCGGCACAGCATCAAGAAGAACCTG
ATCGGAGCCCTGCTGTTCGACAGCGGCGAAACAGCCGAGAGAACCCGGCTGAAGAGAACCGCCAGAAGAA
GATACACCAGACGGAAGAACCGGATCTGCTATCTGCAAGAGATCTTCAGCAACGAGATGGCCAAGGTGGA
CGACAGCTTCTTCCACAGACTGGAAGAGTCCTTCCTGGTGGAAGAGGATAAGAAGCACGAGCGGCACCCC
ATCTTCGGCAACATCGTGGACGAGGTGGCCTACCACGAGAAGTACCCCACCATCTACCACCTGAGAAAGA
AACTGGTGGACAGCACCGACAAGGCCGACCTGCGGCTGATCTATCTGGCCCTGGCCCACATGATCAAGTT
CCGGGGCCACTTCCTGATCGAGGGCGACCTGAACCCCGACAACAGCGACGTGGACAAGCTGTTCATCCAG
CTGGTGCAGACCTACAACCAGCTGTTCGAGGAAAACCCCATCAACGCCAGCGGCGTGGACGCCAAGGCCA
TCCTGTCTGCCAGACTGAGCAAGAGCAGACGGCTGGAAAATCTGATCGCCCAGCTGCCCGGCGAGAAGAA
GAATGGCCTGTTCGGAAACCTGATTGCCCTGAGCCTGGGCCTGACCCCCAACTTCAAGAGCAACTTCGAC
CTGGCCGAGGATGCCAAACTGCAGCTGAGCAAGGACACCTACGACGACGACCTGGACAACCTGCTGGCCC
AGATCGGCGACCAGTACGCCGACCTGTTTCTGGCCGCCAAGAACCTGTCCGACGCCATCCTGCTGAGCGA
CATCCTGAGAGTGAACACCGAGATCACCAAGGCCCCCCTGAGCGCCTCTATGATCAAGAGATACGACGAG
CACCACCAGGACCTGACCCTGCTGAAAGCTCTCGTGCGGCAGCAGCTGCCTGAGAAGTACAAAGAGATTT
TCTTCGACCAGAGCAAGAACGGCTACGCCGGCTACATTGACGGCGGAGCCAGCCAGGAAGAGTTCTACAA
GTTCATCAAGCCCATCCTGGAAAAGATGGACGGCACCGAGGAACTGCTCGTGAAGCTGAACAGAGAGGAC
CTGCTGCGGAAGCAGCGGACCTTCGACAACGGCAGCATCCCCCACCAGATCCACCTGGGAGAGCTGCACG
CCATTCTGCGGCGGCAGGAAGATTTTTACCCATTCCTGAAGGACAACCGGGAAAAGATCGAGAAGATCCT
GACCTTCCGCATCCCCTACTACGTGGGCCCTCTGGCCAGGGGAAACAGCAGATTCGCCTGGATGACCAGA
AAGAGCGAGGAAACCATCACCCCCTGGAACTTCGAGGAAGTGGTGGACAAGGGCGCTTCCGCCCAGAGCT
TCATCGAGCGGATGACCAACTTCGATAAGAACCTGCCCAACGAGAAGGTGCTGCCCAAGCACAGCCTGCT
GTACGAGTACTTCACCGTGTATAACGAGCTGACCAAAGTGAAATACGTGACCGAGGGAATGAGAAAGCCC
GCCTTCCTGAGCGGCGAGCAGAAAAAGGCCATCGTGGACCTGCTGTTCAAGACCAACCGGAAAGTGACCG
TGAAGCAGCTGAAAGAGGACTACTTCAAGAAAATCGAGTGCTTCGACTCCGTGGAAATCTCCGGCGTGGA
AGATCGGTTCAACGCCTCCCTGGGCACATACCACGATCTGCTGAAAATTATCAAGGACAAGGACTTCCTG
GACAATGAGGAAAACGAGGACATTCTGGAAGATATCGTGCTGACCCTGACACTGTTTGAGGACAGAGAGA
TGATCGAGGAACGGCTGAAAACCTATGCCCACCTGTTCGACGACAAAGTGATGAAGCAGCTGAAGCGGCG
GAGATACACCGGCTGGGGCAGGCTGAGCCGGAAGCTGATCAACGGCATCCGGGACAAGCAGTCCGGCAAG
ACAATCCTGGATTTCCTGAAGTCCGACGGCTTCGCCAACAGAAACTTCATGCAGCTGATCCACGACGACA
GCCTGACCTTTAAAGAGGACATCCAGAAAGCCCAGGTGTCCGGCCAGGGCGATAGCCTGCACGAGCACAT
TGCCAATCTGGCCGGCAGCCCCGCCATTAAGAAGGGCATCCTGCAGACAGTGAAGGTGGTGGACGAGCTC
GTGAAAGTGATGGGCCGGCACAAGCCCGAGAACATCGTGATCGAAATGGCCAGAGAGAACCAGACCACCC
AGAAGGGACAGAAGAACAGCCGCGAGAGAATGAAGCGGATCGAAGAGGGCATCAAAGAGCTGGGCAGCCA
GATCCTGAAAGAACACCCCGTGGAAAACACCCAGCTGCAGAACGAGAAGCTGTACCTGTACTACCTGCAG
AATGGGCGGGATATGTACGTGGACCAGGAACTGGACATCAACCGGCTGTCCGACTACGATGTGGACGCCA
TCGTGCCTCAGAGCTTTCTGAAGGACGACTCCATCGACAACAAGGTGCTGACCAGAAGCGACAAGAACCG
GGGCAAGAGCGACAACGTGCCCTCCGAAGAGGTCGTGAAGAAGATGAAGAACTACTGGCGGCAGCTGCTG
AACGCCAAGCTGATTACCCAGAGAAAGTTCGACAATCTGACCAAGGCCGAGAGAGGCGGCCTGAGCGAAC
TGGATAAGGCCGGCTTCATCAAGAGACAGCTGGTGGAAACCCGGCAGATCACAAAGCACGTGGCACAGAT
CCTGGACTCCCGGATGAACACTAAGTACGACGAGAATGACAAGCTGATCCGGGAAGTGAAAGTGATCACC
CTGAAGTCCAAGCTGGTGTCCGATTTCCGGAAGGATTTCCAGTTTTACAAAGTGCGCGAGATCAACAACT
ACCACCACGCCCACGACGCCTACCTGAACGCCGTCGTGGGAACCGCCCTGATCAAAAAGTACCCTAAGCT
GGAAAGCGAGTTCGTGTACGGCGACTACAAGGTGTACGACGTGCGGAAGATGATCGCCAAGAGCGAGCAG
GAAATCGGCAAGGCTACCGCCAAGTACTTCTTCTACAGCAACATCATGAACTTTTTCAAGACCGAGATTA
CCCTGGCCAACGGCGAGATCCGGAAGCGGCCTCTGATCGAGACAAACGGCGAAACCGGGGAGATCGTGTG
GGATAAGGGCCGGGATTTTGCCACCGTGCGGAAAGTGCTGAGCATGCCCCAAGTGAATATCGTGAAAAAG
ACCGAGGTGCAGACAGGCGGCTTCAGCAAAGAGTCTATCAGACCCAAGAGGAACAGCGATAAGCTGATCG
CCAGAAAGAAGGACTGGGACCCTAAGAAGTACGGCGGCTTCCTGTGGCCCACCGTGGCCTATTCTGTGCT
GGTGGTGGCCAAAGTGGAAAAGGGCAAGTCCAAGAAACTGAAGAGTGTGAAAGAGCTGCTGGGGATCACC
ATCATGGAAAGAAGCAGCTTCGAGAAGAATCCCATCGACTTTCTGGAAGCCAAGGGCTACAAAGAAGTGA
AAAAGGACCTGATCATCAAGCTGCCTAAGTACTCCCTGTTCGAGCTGGAAAACGGCCGGAAGAGAATGCT
GGCCTCTGCCAAGCAGCTGCAGAAGGGAAACGAACTGGCCCTGCCCTCCAAATATGTGAACTTCCTGTAC
CTGGCCAGCCACTATGAGAAGCTGAAGGGCTCCCCCGAGGATAATGAGCAGAAACAGCTGTTTGTGGAAC
AGCACAAGCACTACCTGGACGAGATCATCGAGCAGATCAGCGAGTTCTCCAAGAGAGTGATCCTGGCCGA
CGCTAATCTGGACAAAGTGCTGTCCGCCTACAACAAGCACCGGGATAAGCCCATCAGAGAGCAGGCCGAG
AATATCATCCACCTGTTTACCCTGACCAGACTGGGAGCCCCTAGAGCCTTCAAGTACTTTGACACCACCA
TCGACCCCAAGCAGTACAGAAGCACCAAAGAGGTGCTGGACGCCACCCTGATCCACCAGAGCATCACCGG
CCTGTACGAGACACGGATCGACCTGTCTCAGCTGGGAGGCGACGGATCCGGCGGAGGCGGAAGCGGGAAA
AGAACCGCCGACGGCAGCGAATTCGAGCCCAAGAAGAAGAGGAAAGTCTCGAGCGGAGGCGACTACAAAG
ACCATGACGGTGATTATAAAGATCATGACATCGATTACAAGGATGACGATGACAAGGGAGGCGGTGGAAG
CGGCGCAACAAACTTCTCTCTGCTGAAACAAGCCGGAGATGTCGAAGAGAATCCTGGACCGATGGTGAGC
AAGGGCGAGGAGCTGTTCACCGGGGTGGTGCCCATCCTGGTCGAGCTGGACGGCGACGTAAACGGCCACA
AGTTCAGCGTGTCCGGCGAGGGCGAGGGCGATGCCACCTACGGCAAGCTGACCCTGAAGTTCATCTGCAC
CACCGGCAAGCTGCCCGTGCCCTGGCCCACCCTCGTGACCACCCTGACCTACGGCGTGCAGTGCTTCAGC
CGCTACCCCGACCACATGAAGCAGCACGACTTCTTCAAGTCCGCCATGCCCGAAGGCTACGTCCAGGAGC
GCACCATCTTCTTCAAGGACGACGGCAACTACAAGACCCGCGCCGAGGTGAAGTTCGAGGGCGACACCCT
GGTGAACCGCATCGAGCTGAAGGGCATCGACTTCAAGGAGGACGGCAACATCCTGGGGCACAAGCTGGAG
TACAACTACAACAGCCACAACGTCTATATCATGGCCGACAAGCAGAAGAACGGCATCAAGGTGAACTTCA
AGATCCGCCACAACATCGAGGACGGCAGCGTGCAGCTCGCCGACCACTACCAGCAGAACACCCCCATCGG
CGACGGCCCCGTGCTGCTGCCCGACAACCACTACCTGAGCACCCAGTCCGCCCTGAGCAAAGACCCCAAC
GAGAAGCGCGATCACATGGTCCTGCTGGAGTTCGTGACCGCCGCCGGGATCACTCTCGGCATGGACGAGC
TGTACAAGTGACCGGTCATCATCACCATCACCATTGAGTTTAAACCCGCTGATCAGCCTCGACTGTGCCT
TCTAGTTGCCAGCCATCTGTTGTTTGCCCCTCCCCCGTGCCTTCCTTGACCCTGGAAGGTGCCACTCCCA
CTGTCCTTTCCTAATAAAATGAGGAAATTGCATCGCATTGTCTGAGTAGGTGTCATTCTATTCTGGGGGG
TGGGGTGGGGCAGGACAGCAAGGGGGAGGATTGGGAAGACAATAGCAGGCATGCTGGGGATGCGGTGGGC
TCTATGGCTTCTGAGGCGGAAAGAACCAGCTGGGGCTCGATACCGTCGACCTCTAGCTAGAGCTTGGCGT
AATCATGGTCATAGCTGTTTCCTGTGTGAAATTGTTATCCGCTCACAATTCCACACAACATACGAGCCGG
AAGCATAAAGTGTAAAGCCTAGGGTGCCTAATGAGTGAGCTAACTCACATTAATTGCGTTGCGCTCACTG
CCCGCTTTCCAGTCGGGAAACCTGTCGTGCCAGCTGCATTAATGAATCGGCCAACGCGCGGGGAGAGGCG
GTTTGCGTATTGGGCGCTCTTCCGCTTCCTCGCTCACTGACTCGCTGCGCTCGGTCGTTCGGCTGCGGCG
AGCGGTATCAGCTCACTCAAAGGCGGTAATACGGTTATCCACAGAATCAGGGGATAACGCAGGAAAGAAC
ATGTGAGCAAAAGGCCAGCAAAAGGCCAGGAACCGTAAAAAGGCCGCGTTGCTGGCGTTTTTCCATAGGC
TCCGCCCCCCTGACGAGCATCACAAAAATCGACGCTCAAGTCAGAGGTGGCGAAACCCGACAGGACTATA
AAGATACCAGGCGTTTCCCCCTGGAAGCTCCCTCGTGCGCTCTCCTGTTCCGACCCTGCCGCTTACCGGA
TACCTGTCCGCCTTTCTCCCTTCGGGAAGCGTGGCGCTTTCTCATAGCTCACGCTGTAGGTATCTCAGTT
CGGTGTAGGTCGTTCGCTCCAAGCTGGGCTGTGTGCACGAACCCCCCGTTCAGCCCGACCGCTGCGCCTT
ATCCGGTAACTATCGTCTTGAGTCCAACCCGGTAAGACACGACTTATCGCCACTGGCAGCAGCCACTGGT
AACAGGATTAGCAGAGCGAGGTATGTAGGCGGTGCTACAGAGTTCTTGAAGTGGTGGCCTAACTACGGCT
ACACTAGAAGAACAGTATTTGGTATCTGCGCTCTGCTGAAGCCAGTTACCTTCGGAAAAAGAGTTGGTAG
CTCTTGATCCGGCAAACAAACCACCGCTGGTAGCGGTGGTTTTTTTGTTTGCAAGCAGCAGATTACGCGC
AGAAAAAAAGGATCTCAAGAAGATCCTTTGATCTTTTCTACGGGGTCTGACGCTCAGTGGAACGAAAACT
CACGTTAAGGGATTTTGGTCATGAGATTATCAAAAAGGATCTTCACCTAGATCCTTTTAAATTAAAAATG
AAGTTTTAAATCAATCTAAAGTATATATGAGTAAACTTGGTCTGACAGTTACCAATGCTTAATCAGTGAG
GCACCTATCTCAGCGATCTGTCTATTTCGTTCATCCATAGTTGCCTGACTCCCCGTCGTGTAGATAACTA
CGATACGGGAGGGCTTACCATCTGGCCCCAGTGCTGCAATGATACCGCGAGACCCACGCTCACCGGCTCC
AGATTTATCAGCAATAAACCAGCCAGCCGGAAGGGCCGAGCGCAGAAGTGGTCCTGCAACTTTATCCGCC
TCCATCCAGTCTATTAATTGTTGCCGGGAAGCTAGAGTAAGTAGTTCGCCAGTTAATAGTTTGCGCAACG
TTGTTGCCATTGCTACAGGCATCGTGGTGTCACGCTCGTCGTTTGGTATGGCTTCATTCAGCTCCGGTTC
CCAACGATCAAGGCGAGTTACATGATCCCCCATGTTGTGCAAAAAAGCGGTTAGCTCCTTCGGTCCTCCG
ATCGTTGTCAGAAGTAAGTTGGCCGCAGTGTTATCACTCATGGTTATGGCAGCACTGCATAATTCTCTTA
CTGTCATGCCATCCGTAAGATGCTTTTCTGTGACTGGTGAGTACTCAACCAAGTCATTCTGAGAATAGTG
TATGCGGCGACCGAGTTGCTCTTGCCCGGCGTCAATACGGGATAATACCGCGCCACATAGCAGAACTTTA
AAAGTGCTCATCATTGGAAAACGTTCTTCGGGGCGAAAACTCTCAAGGATCTTACCGCTGTTGAGATCCA
GTTCGATGTAACCCACTCGTGCACCCAACTGATCTTCAGCATCTTTTACTTTCACCAGCGTTTCTGGGTG
AGCAAAAACAGGAAGGCAAAATGCCGCAAAAAAGGGAATAAGGGCGACACGGAAATGTTGAATACTCATA
CTCTTCCTTTTTCAATATTATTGAAGCATTTATCAGGGTTATTGTCTCATGAGCGGATACATATTTGAAT
GTATTTAGAAAAATAAACAAATAGGGGTTCCGCGCACATTTCCCCGAAAAGTGCCACCTGACGTCGACGG
ATCGGGAGATCGATCTCCCGATCCCCTAGGGTCGACTCTCAGTACAATCTGCTCTGATGCCGCATAGTTA
AGCCAGTATCTGCTCCCTGCTTGTGTGTTGGAGGTCGCTGAGTAGTGCGCGAGCAAAATTTAAGCTACAA
CAAGGCAAGGCTTGACCGACAATTGCATGAAGAATCTGCTTAGGGTTAGGCGTTTTGCGCTGCTTCGCGA
TGTACGGGCCAGATATACGCGTTGACATTGATTATTGACTAGTTATTAATAGTAATCAATTACGGGGTCA
TTAGTTCATAGCCCATATATGGAGTTCCGCGTTACATAACTTACGGTAAATGGCCCGCCTGGCTGACCGC
CCAACGACCCCCGCCCATTGACGTCAATAATGACGTATGTTCCCATAGTAACGCCAATAGGGACTTTCCA
TTGACGTCAATGGGTGGAGTATTTACGGTAAACTGCCCACTTGGCAGTACA
Features (pLannotate 1.2.2; 17 found; start..end, strand, type, name):
    143..346     +  promoter       CMV promoter: human cytomegalovirus (CMV) immediate early promoter
    388..406     +  promoter       T7 promoter: promoter for bacteriophage T7 RNA polymerase
    420..4523    +  CDS            Cas9: Cas9 (Csn1) endonuclease from the Streptococcus pyogenes Type II CRISPR/Cas system generates RNA-guided double strand breaks in DNA
   4611..4676    +  CDS            3xFLAG: three tandem FLAG® epitope tags, followed by an enterokinase cleavage site
   4752..5468    +  CDS            EGFP: EGFP is a basic (constitutively fluorescent) green fluorescent protein published in 1996, derived from Aequorea victoria. It is reported to be a rapidly-maturing weak dimer with moderate acid sensitivity.
   5523..5747    +  polyA_signal   bGH poly(A) signal: bovine growth hormone polyadenylation signal
   5751..5772    +  promoter       SV40 promoter (fragment): SV40 enhancer and early promoter
   5777..5793    +  misc_feature   MCS (fragment): pBluescript multiple cloning site
   5842..5858    -  protein_bind   lac operator: The lac repressor binds to the lac operator to inhibit transcription in E. coli. This inhibition can be relieved by adding lactose or isopropyl-β-D-thiogalactopyranoside (IPTG). lac repressor encoded by lacI
   5866..5896    -  promoter       lac promoter: promoter for the E. coli lac operon
   5911..5932    -  protein_bind   CAP binding site: CAP binding activates transcription in the presence of cAMP. E. coli catabolite activator protein
   5945..6037    -  CDS            lacI (fragment): lac repressor; lacI; The lac repressor binds to the lac operator to inhibit transcription in E. coli. This inhibition can be relieved by adding lactose or isopropyl-β-D-thiogalactopyranoside (IPTG).
   6220..6808    -  rep_origin     ori: high-copy-number ColE1/pMB1/pBR322/pUC origin of replication
   6979..7839    -  CDS            AmpR: β-lactamase; bla; confers resistance to ampicillin, carbenicillin, and related antibiotics
   7840..7944    -  promoter       AmpR promoter: bla
   8015..8059    -  misc_feature   bom (fragment): basis of mobility region from pBR322
   8214..142     +  enhancer       CMV enhancer (across the origin): human cytomegalovirus immediate early enhancer
