[The description below was written by a language model from this plasmid's Addgene catalogue record and pLannotate feature annotations shown in this document.]
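Description:
pCMV-T7-nSpRY(H840A)-BPNLS(SV40)-3xFLAG-P2A-EGFP (HES395) is an 8.4 kb mammalian expression and in vitro transcription plasmid built on the JDS246 backbone. It is maintained in E. coli through a high-copy ColE1/pUC-type origin and selected with ampicillin via the β-lactamase gene. Remnants of lac regulatory elements, a short SV40 promoter fragment and a bom fragment appear in the annotation as backbone vestiges rather than functional parts of the payload.

The payload is a single open reading frame driven by the CMV enhancer and immediate-early promoter, with a T7 promoter placed just upstream of the coding sequence so that the same plasmid can serve as a template for T7 RNA polymerase transcription. The ORF encodes a human codon-usage Streptococcus pyogenes Cas9 carrying the SpRY substitutions (A61R, L1111R, D1135L, S1136W, G1218K, E1219Q, N1317R, A1322R, R1333P, R1335Q, T1337R). SpRY is a Cas9 variant engineered for greatly relaxed PAM requirements. The additional H840A change inactivates the HNH nuclease domain, converting the enzyme into a nickase. A bipartite nuclear localization signal and a 3xFLAG epitope follow the Cas9 sequence, then a P2A self-cleaving peptide and EGFP, and the transcript ends at a bGH polyadenylation signal. One catalogue field lists the tags as N-terminal, but the plasmid name, the purpose statement and the feature coordinates all place them C-terminal to Cas9.

The P2A link yields EGFP as a separate protein, so fluorescence marks cells expressing the nickase, while FLAG allows its detection. No guide RNA cassette is annotated, so a guide would have to be supplied separately. The plasmid was deposited with a study on the evolution of CRISPR-associated endonucleases, but its specific role there is not stated.
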