Addgene plasmid #185489: pCMV-T7-nSpRY(H840A)-BPNLS(SV40)-3xFLAG-P2A-EGFP (HES395)
Purpose: CMV and T7 promoter expression plasmid for human codon usage nSpRY(H840A) with a C-terminal bi-partite NLS, 3x FLAG, and P2A-eGFP
Depositing lab: Benjamin Kleinstiver & Raul Perez-Jimenez. Depositing organization: Massachusetts General Hospital. Publication: Evolution of CRISPR-associated endonucleases as inferred from resurrected proteins. Alonso-Lerma B, Jabalera Y, Samperio S, Morin M, Fernandez A, Hille LT, Silverstein RA, Quesada-Ganuza A, Reifs A, Fernandez-Penalver S, Benitez Y, Soletto L, Gavira JA, Diaz A, Vranken W, Sanchez-Mejias A, Guell M, Mojica FJM, Kleinstiver BP, Moreno-Pelayo MA, Montoliu L, Perez-Jimenez R. Nat Microbiol. 2023 Jan;8(1):77-90. doi: 10.1038/s41564-022-01265-y. Epub 2023 Jan 2. PubMed 36593295.
Backbone
  Vector backbone: JDS246
  Vector type: Mammalian Expression ; in vitro transcription; T7 promoter
Growth in bacteria
  Bacterial resistance: Ampicillin, 100 μg/mL
  Growth temperature: 37°C
  Growth strain: DH5alpha
  Copy number: High Copy
Gene/Insert
  Gene/Insert name: human codon usage nSpRY(H840A)-BPNLS-P2A-eGFP (alt name: HES395)
  Species: Synthetic
  Mutation: H840A/A61R/L1111R/D1135L/S1136W/G1218K/E1219Q/N1317R/A1322R/R1333P/R1335Q/T1337R
  Promoter: CMV and T7
  Tag / fusion protein: BPNLS-3xFLAG-P2A-eGFP (N terminal on insert)
  Cloning method: Gibson Cloning
  Sequencing primers: 5′ oBK6928 - CCAAGTCTCCACCCCATTGACG; 3′ oBK219 - GGGAGTGGCACCTTCCAGGGTC
Terms and licenses: Academic/Nonprofit Terms; Industry Terms: Not Available to Industry
Depositor comments: Please visit https://www.biorxiv.org/content/10.1101/2022.03.30.485982v2 for bioRxiv preprint.
How to cite: pCMV-T7-nSpRY(H840A)-BPNLS(SV40)-3xFLAG-P2A-EGFP (HES395) was a gift from Benjamin Kleinstiver & Raul Perez-Jimenez (Addgene plasmid # 185489 ; http://n2t.net/addgene:185489 ; RRID:Addgene_185489)
